>Addgene plasmid #179256 | AAV-CAG-jGCaMP8s-WPRE | addgene full sequence | sequence record 354036 | Addgene NGS Result
GTTGGGAAGGGCGATCGGTGCGGGCCTCTTCGCTATTACGCCAGCTGCGCGCTCGCTCGCTCACTGAGGC
CGCCCGGGCAAAGCCCGGGCGTCGGGCGACCTTTGGTCGCCCGGCCTCAGTGAGCGAGCGAGCGCGCAGA
GAGGGAGTGGCCAACTCCATCACTAGGGGTTCCTTGTAGTTAATGATTAACCCGCCATGCTACTTATCTA
CGTAGCCATGCTCTAGGAAGAGTACCATTGACGTCAATAATGACGTATGTTCCCATAGTAACGCCAATAG
GGACTTTCCATTGACGTCAATGGGTGGAGTATTTACGGTAAACTGCCCACTTGGCAGTACATCAAGTGTA
TCATATGCCAAGTACGCCCCCTATTGACGTCAATGACGGTAAATGGCCCGCCTGGCATTATGCCCAGTAC
ATGACCTTATGGGACTTTCCTACTTGGCAGTACATCTACGTATTAGTCATCGCTATTACCATGGTCGAGG
TGAGCCCCACGTTCTGCTTCACTCTCCCCATCTCCCCCCCCTCCCCACCCCCAATTTTGTATTTATTTAT
TTTTTAATTATTTTGTGCAGCGATGGGGGCGGGGGGGGGGGGGGGGCGCGCGCCRGGSGGGGSGGGGSGG
GGSGRGGGGSGGGGSGGGGCGAGGCGGAGAGGTGCGGCGGCAGCCAATCAGAGCGGCGCGCTCCGAAAGT
TTCCTTTTATGGCGAGGCGGCGGCGGCGGCGGCCCTATAAAAAGCGAAGCGCGCGGCGGGCGGGAGTCGC
TGCGCGCTGCCTTCGCCCCGTGCCCCGCTCCGCCGCCGCCTCGCGCCGCCCGCCCCGGCTCTGACTGACC
GCGTTACTCCCACAGGTGAGCGGGCGGGACGGCCCTTCTCCTCCGGGCTGTAATTAGCGCTTGGTTTAAT
GACGGCTTGTTTCTTTTCTGTGGCTGCGTGAAAGCCTTGAGGGGCTCCGGGAGGGCCCTTTGTGCGGGGG
GAGCGGCTCGGGGCTGTCCGCGGGGGGACGGCTGCCTTCGGGGGGGACGGGGCAGGGCGGGGTTCGGCTT
CTGGCGTGTGACCGGCGGCTCTAGAGCCTCTGCTAACCATGTTCATGCCTTCTTCTTTTTCCTACAGCTC
CTGGGCAACGTGCTGGTTATTGTGCTGTCTCATCATTTTGGCAAAGAATTGGATCCACCCGCCACCATGC
ATCATCACCATCATCACACGCGTCGCAAGAAGACCTTCAAGGAGGTGGCCACCGCCGTGAAGATCATCGC
CATGCTGATGGGCCTGAAGATCAACGTCTATATCAAGGCCGACAAGCAGAAGAACGGCATCAAGGCGAAC
TTCCACATCCGCCACAACATCGAGGACGGCGGCGTGCAGCTCGCCTACCACTACCAGCAGAACACCCCCA
TCGGCGACGGCCCCGTGCTGCTGCCCGACAACCACTACCTGAGCGTGGAGTCCAAACTTTCGAAAGACCC
CAACGAGAAGCGCGATCACATGGTCCTGCTGGAGTTCGTGACCGCCGCCGGGATCACTCTCGGCATGGAC
GAGCTGTACAAGGGCGGTACCGGAGGGAGCATGGTGAGCAAGGGCGAGGAGCTGTTCACCGGGGTGGTGC
CCATCCTGGTCGAGCTGGACGGCGACGTAAACGGCCACAAGTTCAGCGTGTCCGGCGAGGGTGAGGGCGA
TGCCACCTACGGCAAGCTGACCCTGAAGTTCATCTGCACCACCGGCAAGCTGCCCGTGCCCTGGCCCACC
CTCGTGACCACCCTGACCTACGGCGTGCAGTGCTTCAGCCGCTACCCCGACCACATGAAGCAGCACGACT
TCTTCAAGTCCGCCATGCCCGAAGGCTACATCCAGGAGCGCACCATCTTCTTCAAGGACGACGGCAACTA
CAAGACCCGCGCCGAGGTGAAGTTCGAGGGCGACACCCTGGTGAACCGCATCGAGCTGAAGGGCATCGAC
TTCAAGGAGGACGGCAACATCCTGGGGCACAAGCTGGAGTACAACCTGCCGGACCAACTGACTGAAGAGC
AGATCGCAGAATACAAAGAGGCTTTCTCCCTATTTGACAAGGACGGGGATGGGACAATAACAACCAAGGA
GCTGGGGACGGTGATGCGGTCTCTCGGACACAACCCCACAGAAGCAGAGCTGCAGGACATGATCAATGAA
GTAGATGCCGACGGTGACGGCACAATCGACTTCCCTGAGTTCCTGACAATGATGGCAAGAAAAATGAAAT
ACAGGGACACGGAAGAAGAAATTAGAGAAGCGTTCGGTGTGTTTGATAAGGATGGCAATGGCTACATCAG
TGCAGCAGAGCTTCGCCACGTGATGACAAACCTTGGAGAGAAGTTAACAGATGAAGAGGTTGATGAAATG
ATCAGGGAAGCAGACATCGATGGGGATGGTCAGGTAAACTACGAAGAGTTTGTACAAATGATGACAGCGA
AGTAAAAGCTTATCGATAATCAACCTCTGGATTACAAAATTTGTGAAAGATTGACTGGTATTCTTAACTA
TGTTGCTCCTTTTACGCTATGTGGATACGCTGCTTTAATGCCTTTGTATCATGCTATTGCTTCCCGTATG
GCTTTCATTTTCTCCTCCTTGTATAAATCCTGGTTGCTGTCTCTTTATGAGGAGTTGTGGCCCGTTGTCA
GGCAACGTGGCGTGGTGTGCACTGTGTTTGCTGACGCAACCCCCACTGGTTGGGGCATTGCCACCACCTG
TCAGCTCCTTTCCGGGACTTTCGCTTTCCCCCTCCCTATTGCCACGGCGGAACTCATCGCCGCCTGCCTT
GCCCGCTGCTGGACAGGGGCTCGGCTGTTGGGCACTGACAATTCCGTGGTGTTGTCGGGGAAATCATCGT
CCTTTCCTTGGCTGCTCGCCTGTGTTGCCACCTGGATTCTGCGCGGGACGTCCTTCTGCTACGTCCCTTC
GGCCCTCAATCCAGCGGACCTTCCTTCCCGCGGCCTGCTGCCGGCTCTGCGGCCTCTTCCGCGTCTTCGC
CTTCGCCCTCAGACGAGTCGGATCTCCCTTTGGGCCGCCTCCCCGCATCGATACCGTCGACCCGGGCGGC
CGCTTCGAGCAGACATGATAAGATACATTGATGAGTTTGGACAAACCACAACTAGAATGCAGTGAAAAAA
ATGCTTTATTTGTGAAATTTGTGATGCTATTGCTTTATTTGTAACCATTATAAGCTGCAATAAACAAGTT
AACAACAACAATTGCATTCATTTTATGTTTCAGGTTCAGGGGGAGATGTGGGAGGTTTTTTAAAGCAAGT
AAAACCTCTACAAATGTGGTAAAATCGATAAGGATCTTCCTAGAGCATGGCTACGTAGATAAGTAGCATG
GCGGGTTAATCATTAACTACAAGGAACCCCTAGTGATGGAGTTGGCCACTCCCTCTCTGCGCGCTCGCTC
GCTCACTGAGGCCGGGCGACCAAAGGTCGCCCGACGCCCGGGCTTTGCCCGGGCGGCCTCAGTGAGCGAG
CGAGCGCGCAGCTGCATTAATGAATCGGCCAACGCGCGGGGAGAGGCGGTTTGCGTATTGGGCGCTCTTC
CGCTTCCTCGCTCACTGACTCGCTGCGCTCGGTCGTTCGGCTGCGGCGAGCGGTATCAGCTCACTCAAAG
GCGGTAATACGGTTATCCACAGAATCAGGGGATAACGCAGGAAAGAACATGTGAGCAAAAGGCCAGCAAA
AGGCCAGGAACCGTAAAAAGGCCGCGTTGCTGGCGTTTTTCCATAGGCTCCGCCCCCCTGACGAGCATCA
CAAAAATCGACGCTCAAGTCAGAGGTGGCGAAACCCGACAGGACTATAAAGATACCAGGCGTTTCCCCCT
GGAAGCTCCCTCGTGCGCTCTCCTGTTCCGACCCTGCCGCTTACCGGATACCTGTCCGCCTTTCTCCCTT
CGGGAAGCGTGGCGCTTTCTCATAGCTCACGCTGTAGGTATCTCAGTTCGGTGTAGGTCGTTCGCTCCAA
GCTGGGCTGTGTGCACGAACCCCCCGTTCAGCCCGACCGCTGCGCCTTATCCGGTAACTATCGTCTTGAG
TCCAACCCGGTAAGACACGACTTATCGCCACTGGCAGCAGCCACTGGTAACAGGATTAGCAGAGCGAGGT
ATGTAGGCGGTGCTACAGAGTTCTTGAAGTGGTGGCCTAACTACGGCTACACTAGAAGAACAGTATTTGG
TATCTGCGCTCTGCTGAAGCCAGTTACCTTCGGAAAAAGAGTTGGTAGCTCTTGATCCGGCAAACAAACC
ACCGCTGGTAGCGGTGGTTTTTTTGTTTGCAAGCAGCAGATTACGCGCAGAAAAAAAGGATCTCAAGAAG
ATCCTTTGATCTTTTCTACGGGGTCTGACGCTCAGTGGAACGAAAACTCACGTTAAGGGATTTTGGTCAT
GAGATTATCAAAAAGGATCTTCACCTAGATCCTTTTAAATTAAAAATGAAGTTTTAAATCAATCTAAAGT
ATATATGAGTAAACTTGGTCTGACAGTTACCAATGCTTAATCAGTGAGGCACCTATCTCAGCGATCTGTC
TATTTCGTTCATCCATAGTTGCCTGACTCCCCGTCGTGTAGATAACTACGATACGGGAGGGCTTACCATC
TGGCCCCAGTGCTGCAATGATACCGCGAGACCCACGCTCACCGGCTCCAGATTTATCAGCAATAAACCAG
CCAGCCGGAAGGGCCGAGCGCAGAAGTGGTCCTGCAACTTTATCCGCCTCCATCCAGTCTATTAATTGTT
GCCGGGAAGCTAGAGTAAGTAGTTCGCCAGTTAATAGTTTGCGCAACGTTGTTGCCATTGCTACAGGCAT
CGTGGTGTCACGCTCGTCGTTTGGTATGGCTTCATTCAGCTCCGGTTCCCAACGATCAAGGCGAGTTACA
TGATCCCCCATGTTGTGCAAAAAAGCGGTTAGCTCCTTCGGTCCTCCGATCGTTGTCAGAAGTAAGTTGG
CCGCAGTGTTATCACTCATGGTTATGGCAGCACTGCATAATTCTCTTACTGTCATGCCATCCGTAAGATG
CTTTTCTGTGACTGGTGAGTACTCAACCAAGTCATTCTGAGAATAGTGTATGCGGCGACCGAGTTGCTCT
TGCCCGGCGTCAATACGGGATAATACCGCGCCACATAGCAGAACTTTAAAAGTGCTCATCATTGGAAAAC
GTTCTTCGGGGCGAAAACTCTCAAGGATCTTACCGCTGTTGAGATCCAGTTCGATGTAACCCACTCGTGC
ACCCAACTGATCTTCAGCATCTTTTACTTTCACCAGCGTTTCTGGGTGAGCAAAAACAGGAAGGCAAAAT
GCCGCAAAAAAGGGAATAAGGGCGACACGGAAATGTTGAATACTCATACTCTTCCTTTTTCAATATTATT
GAAGCATTTATCAGGGTTATTGTCTCATGAGCGGATACATATTTGAATGTATTTAGAAAAATAAACAAAT
AGGGGTTCCGCGCACATTTCCCCGAAAAGTGCCACCTAAATTGTAAGCGTTAATATTTTGTTAAAATTCG
CGTTAAATTTTTGTTAAATCAGCTCATTTTTTAACCAATAGGCCGAAATCGGCAAAATCCCTTATAAATC
AAAAGAATAGACCGAGATAGGGT
[37 nt withheld, positions 5624-5660]
AAAGAACGTGGACTCCAACGTCAAAGG
[49 nt withheld, positions 5688-5736]
T
[91 nt withheld, positions 5738-5828]
G
[124 nt withheld, positions 5830-5953]
CCCATTCGCCATTCAGGCTGCGCAACT
Features (pLannotate 1.2.2; 17 found; start..end, strand, type, name):
     42..174     -  repeat_region  AAV2 ITR (fragment): inverted terminal repeat of adeno-associated virus serotype 2 inverted
    235..483     +  enhancer       CMV enhancer (fragment): human cytomegalovirus immediate early enhancer
    485..762     +  promoter       chicken β-actin promoter: No description available
    763..898     +  intron         hybrid intron (fragment): hybrid between chicken β-actin (CBA) and minute virus of mice (MMV) introns (Gray et al., 2011)
    987..1117    +  intron         chimeric intron (fragment): chimera between introns from chicken β-actin and rabbit β-globin
   1115..1177    +  CDS            HBB (fragment): HBB_LEPEU - Experimental evidence at protein level: Swiss-Prot protein existence level 1. Involved in oxygen transport from the lung to the various peripheral tissues. From Lepus europaeus (European hare).
   1283..2453    +  CDS            GCaMP6s (fragment): improved fluorescent protein-based calcium sensor (Chen et al., 2013)
   2468..3056    +  misc_feature   WPRE: woodchuck hepatitis virus posttranscriptional regulatory element
   3099..3220    -  polyA_signal   SV40 poly(A) signal: SV40 polyadenylation signal
   3243..3311    -  CDS            large T antigen (fragment): large T antigen from SV40 (simian virus 40)
   3382..3515    +  repeat_region  AAV2 ITR: inverted terminal repeat of adeno-associated virus serotype 2 inverted
   3509..3565    -  CDS            lacI (fragment): lac repressor; lacI; The lac repressor binds to the lac operator to inhibit transcription in E. coli. This inhibition can be relieved by adding lactose or isopropyl-β-D-thiogalactopyranoside (IPTG).
   3748..4336    -  rep_origin     ori: high-copy-number ColE1/pMB1/pBR322/pUC origin of replication
   4507..5367    -  CDS            AmpR: β-lactamase; bla; confers resistance to ampicillin, carbenicillin, and related antibiotics
   5368..5472    -  promoter       AmpR promoter: bla
   5525..5953    -  rep_origin     f1 ori (sequence partly withheld): f1 bacteriophage origin of replication; arrow indicates direction of (+) strand synthesis
   5958..47      -  CDS            lacZα (fragment) (across the origin): LacZα fragment of β-galactosidase; lacZ fragment
