[The description below was written by a language model from this plasmid's Addgene catalogue record and pLannotate feature annotations shown in this document.]
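Description:
AAV-CAG-jGCaMP8s-WPRE is an adeno-associated virus transfer plasmid on a pAAV backbone, built to deliver the genetically encoded calcium indicator jGCaMP8s to mammalian cells. The roughly 6 kb plasmid is maintained in E. coli through a ColE1/pUC-type origin and selected with ampicillin via the β-lactamase gene and its own promoter. An f1 phage origin is also present, and short lacZα and lacI fragments appear to be backbone remnants. The catalogue lists the plasmid as low copy and propagated in a recombination-deficient strain, which fits the usual need to protect the repeat-rich ITRs from rearrangement.

The expression cassette lies between two AAV2 inverted terminal repeats, the cis elements needed for replication and packaging of the genome into AAV capsids. One of the two is annotated only as a fragment. Transcription is driven by the CAG promoter, seen in the feature table as a CMV enhancer fragment, the chicken β-actin promoter and chimeric β-actin/β-globin intron sequence; the short "HBB" hit is probably part of that rabbit β-globin segment. The synthetic jGCaMP8s coding sequence (about 1.27 kb, cloned between BamHI and HindIII) is annotated as a GCaMP6s fragment, reflecting similarity within the GCaMP family rather than a different insert. Downstream, a WPRE enhances transcript stability and expression, and an SV40 polyadenylation signal terminates the message.

Because CAG is a strong, broadly active promoter and no recombinase sites are present, expression is constitutive rather than restricted to a cell type. The construct is intended for producing AAV vectors for fluorescence-based imaging of calcium activity in transduced cells.
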