Addgene plasmid #179256: AAV-CAG-jGCaMP8s-WPRE
Purpose: AAV-mediated expression of GCaMP8s under the CAG promoter
Depositing lab: Loren Looger.
Backbone
  Vector backbone: pAAV
  Vector type: Mammalian Expression, AAV
Growth in bacteria
  Bacterial resistance: Ampicillin, 100 μg/mL
  Growth temperature: 30°C
  Growth strain: NEB Stable
  Copy number: Low Copy
Gene/Insert
  Gene/Insert name: jGCaMP8s
  Species: Synthetic
  Insert size (bp): 1269
  Promoter: CAG
  Cloning method: Restriction Enzyme; 5′ cloning site BamHI (not destroyed); 3′ cloning site HindIII (not destroyed)
  Sequencing primers: 5′ GCTGGTTATTGTGCTGTC; 3′ CATAGCGTAAAAGGAGCAACA
Terms and licenses: Academic/Nonprofit Terms; Industry Terms: Not Available to Industry
How to cite: AAV-CAG-jGCaMP8s-WPRE was a gift from Loren Looger (Addgene plasmid # 179256 ; http://n2t.net/addgene:179256 ; RRID:Addgene_179256) For viral preps, please replace (Addgene plasmid # 179256) in the above sentence with: (Addgene viral prep # 179256-AAV1), (Addgene viral prep # 179256-AAV9), or (Addgene viral prep # 179256-AAVrg)
